>Addgene plasmid #207259 | pHCMV_CCFH_GP | addgene full sequence | sequence record 407376 | Addgene NGS Result
GCGGCCGCTCTAGAGAGCTTGGCCCATTGCATACGTTGTATCCATATCATAATATGTACATTTATATTGG
CTCATGTCCAACATTACCGCCATGTTGACATTGATTATTGACTAGTTATTAATAGTAATCAATTACGGGG
TCATTAGTTCATAGCCCATATATGGAGTTCCGCGTTACATAACTTACGGTAAATGGCCCGCCTGGCTGAC
CGCCCAACGACCCCCGCCCATTGACGTCAATAATGACGTATGTTCCCATAGTAACGCCAATAGGGACTTT
CCATTGACGTCAATGGGTGGAGTATTTACGGTAAACTGCCCACTTGGCAGTACATCAAGTGTATCATATG
CCAAGTACGCCCCCTATTGACGTCAATGACGGTAAATGGCCCGCCTGGCATTATGCCCAGTACATGACCT
TATGGGACTTTCCTACTTGGCAGTACATCTACGTATTAGTCATCGCTATTACCATGGTGATGCGGTTTTG
GCAGTACATCAATGGGCGTGGATAGCGGTTTGACTCACGGGGATTTCCAAGTCTCCACCCCATTGACGTC
AATGGGAGTTTGTTTTGGCACCAAAATCAACGGGACTTTCCAAAATGTCGTAACAACTCCGCCCCATTGA
CGCAAATGGGCGGTAGGCGTGTACGGTGGGAGGTCTATATAAGCAGAGCTCGTTTAGTGAACCGTCAGAT
CGCCTGGACACGCCATCCACGCTGTTTTGACCTCCATAGATGACACCGGGACCGATCCAGCCTCCGGTCG
ACCGATCCTGAGAACTTCAGGGTGAGTTTGGGGACCCTTGATTGTTCTTTCTTTTTCGCTATTGTAAAAT
TCATGTTATATGGAGGGGGCAAAGTTTTCAGGGTGTTGTTTAGAATGGGAAGATGTCCCTTGTATCACCA
TGGACCCTCATGATAATTTTGTTTCTTTCACTTTCTACTCTGTTGACAACCATTGTCTCCTCTTATTTTC
TTTTCATTTTCTGTAACTTTTTCGTTAAACTTTAGCTTGCATTTGTAACGAATTTTTAAATTCACTTTTG
TTTATTTGTCAGATTGTAAGTACTTTCTCTAATCACTTTTTTTTCAAGGCAATCAGGGTATATTATATTG
TACTTCAGCACAGTTTTAGAGAACAATTGTTATAATTAAATGATAAGGTAGAATATTTCTGCATATAAAT
TCTGGCTGGCGTGGAAATATTCTTATTGGTAGAAACAACTACACCCTGGTCATCATCCTGCCTTTCTCTT
TATGGTTACAATGATATACACTGTTTGAGATGAGGATAAAATACTCTGAGTCCAAACCGGGCCCCTCTGC
TAACCATGTTCATGCCTTCTTCTCTTTCCTACAGCTCCTGGGCAACGTGCTGGTTGTTGTGCTGTCTCAT
CATTTTGGCAAAGAATTCGCCACCATGCACATCTCTCTGATGTACGCCATTCTGTGTCTGCAGCTCTGCG
GACTGGGAGAAACACATGGCAGCCACAACGAAACAAGGCACAATAAAACCGACACAATGACCACACCCGG
CGATAACCCCAGCTCCGAGCCTCCCGTGTCCACCGCTCTGAGCATTACACTGGATCCTAGCACCGTGACA
CCCACAACACCCGCCAGCGGACTGGAAGGAAGCGGAGAAGTCTACACCAGCCCTCCCATTACAACCGGCT
CTCTGCCTCTCTCCGAGACAACCCCCGAGCTCCCCGTGACCACCGGCACCGATACACTGTCCGCCGGAGA
TGTCGACCCTAGCACCCAGACAGCCGGAGGAACCAGCGCCCCTACAGTGAGAACCAGCCTCCCCAATAGC
CCCTCCACCCCCAGCACACCTCAAGACACACACCATCCCGTGAGGAATCTGCTGTCCGTGACAAGCCCCG
GCCCCGATGAGACAAGCACCCCTAGCGGAACCGGAAAAGAGTCCTCCGCCACCAGCAGCCCTCACCCCGT
GAGCAATAGACCCCCTACACCCCCCGCCACAGCCCAAGGCCCCACCGAGAACGACAGCCACAATGCTACC
GAGCATCCCGAGTCTCTGACACAGAGCGCTACACCCGGACTGATGACATCCCCCACACAGATTGTGCATC
CCCAGAGCGCCACCCCTATCACAGTGCAAGACACACATCCCTCCCCCACCAATAGGAGCAAGAGGAATCT
GAAAATGGAGATCATTCTCACACTGAGCCAAGGCCTCAAGAAGTACTATGGAAAAATTCTGAGACTGCTG
CAGCTGACCCTCGAGGAGGACACAGAGGGACTGCTCGAGTGGTGCAAAAGAAATCTGGGACTGGACTGCG
ATGACACCTTCTTCCAAAAAAGGATTGAAGAGTTCTTCATCACCGGAGAAGGCCACTTCAACGAAGTGCT
GCAGTTTAGAACCCCCGGCACACTGAGCACCACAGAGTCCACCCCCGCTGGACTCCCTACAGCCGAACCC
TTTAAGTCCTACTTTGCTAAGGGCTTCCTCAGCATCGATTCCGGCTATTACTCCGCCAAATGTTACAGCG
GCACATCCAACTCCGGACTGCAGCTGATCAACATCACAAGGCACTCCACAAGAATTGTCGACACCCCCGG
CCCTAAGATTACCAACCTCAAGACCATTAACTGTATTAATCTGAAGGCCAGCATCTTTAAGGAACATAGG
GAGGTGGAGATCAATGTGCTGCTCCCCCAAGTGGCTGTGAATCTGAGCAACTGCCATGTCGTCATCAAAT
CCCACGTCTGCGACTATAGCCTCGACATCGATGGCGCTGTGAGACTGCCTCACATTTACCATGAGGGCGT
GTTCATTCCCGGCACATATAAAATCGTGATCGATAAGAAAAACAAGCTCAACGACAGATGTACACTGTTC
ACCGACTGCGTGATTAAGGGAAGAGAGGTGAGAAAAGGCCAGTCCGTGCTGAGACAGTACAAGACCGAGA
TCAGAATCGGCAAAGCTTCCACCGGCAGCAGAAGGCTGCTGTCCGAGGAACCCTCCGATGACTGTATTTC
TAGAACCCAGCTGCTGAGAACCGAAACAGCCGAGATCCACGGAGACAATTATGGCGGACCCGGCGACAAG
ATTACCATCTGTAACGGATCCACAATCGTGGATCAAAGGCTCGGATCCGAGCTCGGCTGCTATACAATCA
ATAGAGTCAGATCCTTTAAGCTGTGTGAGAACTCCGCCACCGGAAAGAATTGTGAGATCGACAGCGTCCC
CGTGAAATGTAGACAAGGCTACTGTCTGAGGATCACACAAGAGGGAAGAGGACACGTCAAGCTCAGCAGA
GGATCCGAGGTCGTGCTCGACGCTTGCGATACCAGCTGCGAGATCATGATTCCTAAGGGCACCGGCGACA
TTCTGGTCGACTGTTCCGGCGGACAACAGCATTTCCTCAAAGATAATCTGATCGATCTGGGATGCCCCAA
AATCCCTCTGCTGGGCAAGATGGCCATTTACATTTGCAGAATGAGCAACCACCCCAAGACCACAATGGCT
TTTCTGTTCTGGTTCAGCTTCGGCTACGTCATTACATGTATTCTGTGCAAGGCCATCTTCTATCTGCTGA
TCATTGTCGGAACACTCGGCAAGAGGCTCAAACAGTATAGAGAACTCAAGCCCCAGACATGCACAATTTG
CGAGACCACCCCCGTGAACGCTATTGATGCTGAGATGCACGATCTGAACTGTAGCTACAACATTTGTCCC
TATTGCGCTAGCAGACTCACCTCCGACGGACTGGCTAGACATGTCATCCAGTGCCCTAAGAGAAAGGAGA
AGGTCGAAGAGACCGAGCTGTATCTGAACCTCGAGAGGATCCCTTGGGTCGTGAGGAAACTGCTGCAAGT
GAGCGAGAGCACCGGCGTGGCTCTCAAGAGAAGCAGCTGGCTCATCGTGCTGCTCGTGCTGTTTACCGTG
TCCCTCAGCCCCGTGCAGAGCGCTCCCATTGGACAAGGCAAAACCATCGAGGCTTACAGAGCCAGAGAGG
GCTACACCAGCATTTGTCTGTTTGTGCTCGGCTCCATCCTCTTCATTGTCAGCTGTCTGATGAAGGGACT
GGTGGATAGCGTGGGAAACAGCTTTTTCCCCGGCCTCAGCATCTGCAAGACATGCTCCATTAGCAGCATC
AATGGATTTGAAATCGAAAGCCACAAATGTTATTGCTCTCTGTTCTGCTGTCCCTACTGTAGACATTGTT
CCACCGACAAGGAGATCCACAAGCTCCATCTGAGCATCTGCAAAAAAAGGAAGAAGGGCAGCAATGTGAT
GCTGGCTGTCTGCAAACTGATGTGCTTCAGAGCCACCATGGAGGTCTCCAACAGAGCTCTCTTCATTAGA
TCCATCATTAACACAACCTTCGTGCTGTGTATTCTGATCCTCGCTGTGTGCGTGGTCAGCACATCCGCTG
TCGAGATGGAGAACCTCCCCGCCGGCACATGGGAAAGAGAGGAGGATCTGACCAACTTCTGCCACCAAGA
GTGTCAAGTGACCGAAACAGAGTGCCTCTGCCCTTACGAAGCCCTCGTGCTGAGAAAGCCCCTCTTTCTG
GATAGCACCGCCAAGGGCATGAAAAACCTCCTCAACAGCACCAGCCTCGAAACATCTCTGAGCATTGAAG
CTCCTTGGGGCGCCATCAACGTGCAATCCACCTACAAGCCCACCGTCAGCACCGCCAACATCGCCCTCTC
TTGGAGCTCCGTCGAGCACAGAGGAAACAAAATTCTGGTCTCCGGAAGGAGCGAGTCCATCATGAAACTC
GAGGAGAGAACCGGAATCAGCTGGGACCTCGGCGTCGAGGACGCTTCCGAATCCAAGCTCCTCACAGTCT
CCGTCATGGATCTGTCCCAGATGTATAGCCCCGTGTTTGAGTATCTGTCCGGCGATAGGCAAGTGGGCGA
ATGGCCCAAAGCCACATGCACCGGAGATTGCCCCGAGAGATGCGGCTGTACATCCAGCACATGTCTGCAC
AAGGAATGGCCCCATTCTAGAAATTGGAGGTGCAACCCCACATGGTGCTGGGGAGTCGGCACCGGCTGCA
CATGCTGCGGACTGGATGTGAAGGACCTCTTCACAGATTATATGTTTGTCAAATGGAAGGTGGAGTACAT
CAAAACCGAGGCTATTGTCTGTGTGGAGCTGACCAGCCAAGAGAGACAGTGCAGCCTCATCGAAGCCGGA
ACAAGGTTCAACCTCGGCCCCGTCACCATTACACTGAGCGAGCCTAGGAATATCCAGCAGAAGCTGCCTC
CCGAAATCATCACCCTCCATCCTAGAATCGAGGAAGGCTTTTTTGATCTCATGCACGTGCAGAAAGTGCT
GTCCGCTAGCACCGTGTGTAAACTGCAGAGCTGTACACACGGAGTCCCCGGCGATCTGCAAGTCTATCAC
ATTGGCAATCTGCTGAAGGGAGACAAAGTCAACGGCCATCTCATCCATAAAATCGAGCCTCATTTCAACA
CAAGCTGGATGAGCTGGGATGGATGCGACCTCGACTACTATTGCAACATGGGCGACTGGCCTAGCTGTAC
CTATACCGGCGTGACCCAGCACAATCACGCTTCCTTCGTCAATCTGCTGAACATCGAGACCGATTACACA
AAAAACTTTCACTTCCACAGCAAGAGAGTCACAGCCCATGGCGACACCCCCCAGCTCGATCTCAAAGCTA
GACCCACATATGGCGCTGGCGAGATCACCGTGCTCGTCGAGGTCGCCGACATGGAACTCCACACCAAGAA
AATCGAAATTAGCGGACTGAAGTTCGCTTCTCTGGCTTGCACCGGCTGTTATGCTTGCAGCTCCGGAATT
AGCTGTAAGGTGAGGATCCACGTCGACGAGCCCGACGAACTGACCGTCCATGTGAAGTCCGACGACCCCG
ATGTCGTCGCTGCTAGCAGCAGCCTCATGGCTAGAAAGCTCGAGTTCGGCACAGACAGCACATTTAAAGC
CTTCAGCGCCATGCCTAAAACATCTCTGTGCTTCTACATCGTGGAAAGGGAGCACTGCAAGAGCTGCTCC
GAGGAAGATACAAAGAAGTGCGTGAATACCAAGCTCGAGCAGCCTCAGAGCATTCTGATTGAGCACAAAG
GAACCATTATCGGCAAACAAAATTCCACATGCACCGCCAAGGCCAGCTGCTGGCTGGAATCCGTGAAGTC
CTTCTTCTACGGACTGAAGAACATGCTGAGCGGCATCTTCGGCAATGTCTTTATGGGCATCTTTCTGTTT
CTGGCCCCCTTTATTCTGCTCATTCTGTTCTTCATGTTCGGATGGAGAATCCTCTTTTGCTTTAAGTGCT
GCAGAAGAACAAGAGGACTGTTCAAGTATAGACATCTCAAAGACGACGAGGAAACCGGCTATAGAAGGAT
TATTGAAAAGCTGAATAATAAAAAAGGAAAGAACAAGCTGCTCGACGGAGAAAGGCTCGCCGACAGAAGA
ATCGCTGAGCTGTTCAGCACCAAAACCCACATCGGCTGATGTCTTCCTGGAGCTCCAGTCATTGACTATA
ACGTCTCAGATCTTTTTCCCTCTGCCAAAAATTATGGGGACATCATGAAGCCCCTTGAGCATCTGACTTC
TGGCTAATAAAGGAAATTTATTTTCATTGCAATAGTGTGTTGGAATTTTTTGTGTCTCTCACTCGGAAGG
ACATATGGGAGGGCAAATCATTTAAAACATCAGAATGAGTATTTGGTTTAGAGTTTGGCAACATATGCCC
ATATGCTGGCTGCCATGAACAAAGGTTGGCTATAAAGAGGTCATCAGTATATGAAACAGCCCCCTGCTGT
CCATTCCTTATTCCATAGAAAAGCCTTGACTTGAGGTTAGATTTTTTTTATATTTTGTTTTGTGTTATTT
TTTTCTTTAACATCCCTAAAATTTTCCTTACATGTTTTACTAGCCAGATTTTTCCTCCTCTCCTGACTAC
TCCCAGTCATAGCTGTCCCTCTTCTCTTATGGAGATCCCTCGACGGATCGGCCGCAATTCGTAATCATGT
CATAGCTGTTTCCTGTGTGAAATTGTTATCCGCTCACAATTCCACACAACATACGAGCCGGAAGCATAAA
GTGTAAAGCCTGGGGTGCCTAATGAGTGAGCTAACTCACATTAATTGCGTTGCGCTCACTGCCCGCTTTC
CAGTCGGGAAACCTGTCGTGCCAGCTGCATTAATGAATCGGCCAACGCGCGGGGAGAGGCGGTTTGCGTA
TTGGGCGCTCTTCCGCTTCCTCGCTCACTGACTCGCTGCGCTCGGTCGTTCGGCTGCGGCGAGCGGTATC
AGCTCACTCAAAGGCGGTAATACGGTTATCCACAGAATCAGGGGATAACGCAGGAAAGAACATGTGAGCA
AAAGGCCAGCAAAAGGCCAGGAACCGTAAAAAGGCCGCGTTGCTGGCGTTTTTCCATAGGCTCCGCCCCC
CTGACGAGCATCACAAAAATCGACGCTCAAGTCAGAGGTGGCGAAACCCGACAGGACTATAAAGATACCA
GGCGTTTCCCCCTGGAAGCTCCCTCGTGCGCTCTCCTGTTCCGACCCTGCCGCTTACCGGATACCTGTCC
GCCTTTCTCCCTTCGGGAAGCGTGGCGCTTTCTCATAGCTCACGCTGTAGGTATCTCAGTTCGGTGTAGG
TCGTTCGCTCCAAGCTGGGCTGTGTGCACGAACCCCCCGTTCAGCCCGACCGCTGCGCCTTATCCGGTAA
CTATCGTCTTGAGTCCAACCCGGTAAGACACGACTTATCGCCACTGGCAGCAGCCACTGGTAACAGGATT
AGCAGAGCGAGGTATGTAGGCGGTGCTACAGAGTTCTTGAAGTGGTGGCCTAACTACGGCTACACTAGAA
GAACAGTATTTGGTATCTGCGCTCTGCTGAAGCCAGTTACCTTCGGAAAAAGAGTTGGTAGCTCTTGATC
CGGCAAACAAACCACCGCTGGTAGCGGTGGTTTTTTTGTTTGCAAGCAGCAGATTACGCGCAGAAAAAAA
GGATCTCAAGAAGATCCTTTGATCTTTTCTACGGGGTCTGACGCTCAGTGGAACGAAAACTCACGTTAAG
GGATTTTGGTCATGAGATTATCAAAAAGGATCTTCACCTAGATCCTTTTAAATTAAAAATGAAGTTTTAA
ATCAATCTAAAGTATATATGAGTAAACTTGGTCTGACAGTTACCAATGCTTAATCAGTGAGGCACCTATC
TCAGCGATCTGTCTATTTCGTTCATCCATAGTTGCCTGACTCCCCGTCGTGTAGATAACTACGATACGGG
AGGGCTTACCATCTGGCCCCAGTGCTGCAATGATACCGCGAGACCCACGCTCACCGGCACCAGATTTATC
AGCAATAAACCAGCCAGCCGGAAGGGCCGAGCGCAGAAGTGGTCCTGCAACTTTATCCGCCTCCATCCAG
TCTATTAATTGTTGCCGGGAAGCTAGAGTAAGTAGTTCGCCAGTTAATAGTTTGCGCAACGTTGTTGCCA
TTGCTACAGGCATCGTGGTGTCACGCTCGTCGTTTGGTATGGCTTCATTCAGCTCCGGTTCCCAACGATC
AAGGCGAGTTACATGATCCCCCATGTTGTGCAAAAAAGCGGTTAGCTCCTTCGGTCCTCCGATCGTTGTC
AGAAGTAAGTTGGCCGCAGTGTTATCACTCATGGTTATGGCAGCACTGCATAATTCTCTTACTGTCATGC
CATCCGTAAGATGCTTTTCTGTGACTGGTGAGTACTCAACCAAGTCATTCTGAGAATAGTGTATGCGGCG
ACCGAGTTGCTCTTGCCCGGCGTCAATACGGGATAATACCGCGCCACATAGCAGAACTTTAAAAGTGCTC
ATCATTGGAAAACGTTCTTCGGGGCGAAAACTCTCAAGGATCTTACCGCTGTTGAGATCCAGTTCGATGT
AACCCACTCGTGCACCCAACTGATCTTCAGCATCTTTTACTTTCACCAGCGTTTCTGGGTGAGCAAAAAC
AGGAAGGCAAAATGCCGCAAAAAAGGGAATAAGGGCGACACGGAAATGTTGAATACTCATACTCTTCCTT
TTTCAATATTATTGAAGCATTTATCAGGGTTATTGTCTCATGAGCGGATACATATTTGAATGTATTTAGA
AAAATAAACAAATAGGGGTTCCGCGCACATTTCCCCGAAAAGTGCCACCTAAATTGTAAGCGTTAATATT
TTGTTAAAATTCGCGTTAAATTTTTGTTAAATCAGCTCATTTTTTAACCAATAGGCCGAAATCGGCAAAA
TCCCTTATAAATCAAAAGAATAGACCGAGATAGGGT
[37 nt withheld, positions 9277-9313]
AAAGAACGTGGACTCCAACGTCAAAGG
[49 nt withheld, positions 9341-9389]
T
[91 nt withheld, positions 9391-9481]
G
[124 nt withheld, positions 9483-9606]
CCCATTCGCCATTCAGGCTGCGCAACTGTTGGGAAGGGCGATCGGTGCGGGCCTCTTCGCTATTACGCCA
GCTGGCGAAAGGGGGATGTGCTGCAAGGCGATTAAGTTGGGTAACGCCAGGGTTTTCCCAGTCACGACGT
TGTAAAACGACGGCCAGTGAGCGCGCGTAATACGACTCACTATAGGGCGAATTGGAGCTCCACCGCGGTG
Features (pLannotate 1.2.2; 16 found; start..end, strand, type, name):
     97..476     +  enhancer       CMV enhancer: human cytomegalovirus immediate early enhancer
    477..680     +  promoter       CMV promoter: human cytomegalovirus (CMV) immediate early promoter
    792..1364    +  intron         β-globin intron: intron from rabbit β-globin gene
   1425..6476    +  CDS            GP: GP_CCHFI - Experimental evidence at protein level: Swiss-Prot protein existence level 1. Glycoprotein C and glycoprotein N interact with each other and are present at the surface of the virion. They are able to attach the virion to host cell receptors. This attachment induces virion internalization predominantly through clathrin-dependent endocytosis. Also promotes fusion of viral membrane with host endosomal membrane after endocytosis of the virion (By similarity). From Crimean-Congo hemorrhagic fever virus (strain Nigeria/IbAr10200/1970) (CCHFV).
   6586..6641    +  polyA_signal   β-globin poly(A) signal: rabbit β-globin polyadenylation signal (Gil and Proudfoot, 1987)
   7023..7039    -  protein_bind   lac operator: The lac repressor binds to the lac operator to inhibit transcription in E. coli. This inhibition can be relieved by adding lactose or isopropyl-β-D-thiogalactopyranoside (IPTG). lac repressor encoded by lacI
   7047..7077    -  promoter       lac promoter: promoter for the E. coli lac operon
   7092..7113    -  protein_bind   CAP binding site: CAP binding activates transcription in the presence of cAMP. E. coli catabolite activator protein
   7126..7218    -  CDS            lacI (fragment): lac repressor; lacI; The lac repressor binds to the lac operator to inhibit transcription in E. coli. This inhibition can be relieved by adding lactose or isopropyl-β-D-thiogalactopyranoside (IPTG).
   7401..7989    -  rep_origin     ori: high-copy-number ColE1/pMB1/pBR322/pUC origin of replication
   8160..9020    -  CDS            AmpR: β-lactamase; bla; confers resistance to ampicillin, carbenicillin, and related antibiotics
   9021..9125    -  promoter       AmpR promoter: bla
   9178..9606    -  rep_origin     f1 ori (sequence partly withheld): f1 bacteriophage origin of replication; arrow indicates direction of (+) strand synthesis
   9611..9766    -  CDS            lacZα (fragment): LacZα fragment of β-galactosidase; lacZ fragment
   9774..9792    +  promoter       T7 promoter: promoter for bacteriophage T7 RNA polymerase
   9801..14      +  misc_feature   MCS (fragment) (across the origin): pBluescript multiple cloning site
