[The description below was written by a language model from this plasmid's Addgene catalogue record and pLannotate feature annotations shown in this document.]
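Description:
pHCMV_CCFH_GP is a mammalian expression plasmid built on the pHCMV backbone that drives production of the Crimean-Congo hemorrhagic fever virus glycoprotein precursor (GP, the M-segment product). The sequenced construct is about 9.8 kb, consisting of a roughly 4.8 kb backbone and a 5,052 bp insert. The insert was made synthetically with mammalian codon optimization and placed between EcoRI and BglII sites that remain intact. In bacteria the plasmid replicates from a high-copy ColE1/pUC-type origin and is selected with ampicillin through the β-lactamase gene. The backbone also carries an f1 phage origin, a T7 promoter, and remnants of a pBluescript-type cloning region (lacZα and lacI fragments, lac promoter/operator, partial MCS). These remnants play no role in mammalian expression.

The expression cassette consists of the human cytomegalovirus immediate-early enhancer and promoter, followed by a rabbit β-globin intron, which generally improves mRNA processing and expression. The GP open reading frame comes next, and a rabbit β-globin polyadenylation signal ends the cassette. The annotation matches the coding sequence to the GP polyprotein of the Nigeria IbAr10200 strain. This precursor gives rise to glycoproteins N and C, which sit together on the virion surface, mediate receptor attachment and promote fusion with the endosomal membrane after endocytosis. No epitope tag, reporter or mammalian selection marker is annotated, so the plasmid is suited to transient transfection. The associated publication concerns modular envelope design for cell type-specific delivery, suggesting that the plasmid supplies a viral envelope glycoprotein for pseudotyping particles, though the record itself states only mammalian expression of GP.
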