Addgene plasmid #207259: pHCMV_CCFH_GP
Purpose: Mammalian expression of Crimean-Congo hemorrhagic fever virus GP protein
Depositing lab: Feng Zhang. Depositing organization: Broad Institute. Publication: Cell type-specific delivery by modular envelope design. Strebinger D, Frangieh CJ, Friedrich MJ, Faure G, Macrae RK, Zhang F. Nat Commun. 2023 Aug 23;14(1):5141. doi: 10.1038/s41467-023-40788-8. PubMed 37612276.
Backbone
  Vector backbone: pHCMV
  Backbone manufacturer: Clontech
  Backbone size w/o insert (bp): 4764
  Vector type: Mammalian Expression
Growth in bacteria
  Bacterial resistance: Ampicillin, 100 μg/mL
  Growth temperature: 37°C
  Growth strain: NEB Stable
  Copy number: High Copy
Gene/Insert
  Gene/Insert name: CCFH_GP
  Species: Crimean-Congo hemorrhagic fever virus
  Insert size (bp): 5052
  Mutation: mammalian codon optimization
  Entrez Gene: CCFHV_sMgp1 (a.k.a. CCFHV_sMgp1)
  Promoter: CMV promoter
  Cloning method: Restriction Enzyme; 5′ cloning site EcoRI (not destroyed); 3′ cloning site BglII (not destroyed)
Resource information
  A portion of this plasmid was derived from a plasmid made by: synthesis
Terms and licenses: Academic/Nonprofit Terms; Industry Terms: Not Available to Industry
How to cite: pHCMV_CCFH_GP was a gift from Feng Zhang (Addgene plasmid # 207259 ; http://n2t.net/addgene:207259 ; RRID:Addgene_207259)
